>Addgene plasmid #55800 | pBAV1k-T5-LUX | addgene full sequence | sequence record 245697 | Addgene NGS Result
ATAATAGATTCAATTGTGAGCGGATAACAATTACTAGAGAAAGAGGAGAAATACTAGATGAAATTTGGAA
ACTTTTTGCTTACATACCAACCTCCCCAATTTTCTCAAACAGAGGTAATGAAACGTTTGGTTAAATTAGG
TCGCATCTCTGAGGAGTGTGGTTTTGATACCGTATGGTTACTGGAGCATCATTTCACGGAGTTTGGTTTG
CTTGGTAACCCTTATGTCGCTGCTGCATATTTACTTGGCGCGACTAAAAAATTGAATGTAGGAACTGCCG
CTATTGTTCTTCCCACAGCCCATCCAGTACGCCAACTTGAAGATGTGAATTTATTGGATCAAATGTCAAA
AGGACGATTTCGGTTTGGTATTTGCCGAGGGCTTTACAACAAGGACTTTCGCGTATTCGGCACAGATATG
AATAACAGTCGCGCCTTAGCGGAATGCTGGTACGGGCTGATAAAGAATGGCATGACAGAGGGATATATGG
AAGCTGATAATGAACATATCAAGTTCCATAAGGTAAAAGTAAACCCCGCGGCGTATAGCAGAGGTGGCGC
ACCGGTTTATGTGGTGGCTGAATCAGCTTCGACGACTGAGTGGGCTGCTCAATTTGGCCTACCGATGATA
TTAAGTTGGATTATAAATACTAACGAAAAGAAAGCACAACTTGAGCTTTATAATGAAGTGGCTCAAGAAT
ATGGGCACGATATTCATAATATCGACCATTGCTTATCATATATAACATCTGTAGATCATGACTCAATTAA
AGCGAAAGAGATTTGCCGGAAATTTCTGGGGCATTGGTATGATTCTTATGTGAATGCTACGACTATTTTT
GATGATTCAGACCAAACAAGAGGTTATGATTTCAATAAAGGGCAGTGGCGTGACTTTGTATTAAAAGGAC
ATAAAGATACTAATCGCCGTATTGATTACAGTTACGAAATCAATCCCGTGGGAACGCCGCAGGAATGTAT
TGACATAATTCAAAAAGACATTGATGCTACAGGAATATCAAATATTTGTTGTGGATTTGAAGCTAATGGA
ACAGTAGACGAAATTATTGCTTCCATGAAGCTCTTCCAGTCTGATGTCATGCCATTTCTTAAAGAAAAAC
AACGTTCGCTATTATATTAATAATACTAGAGAAAGAGGAGAAATACTAGATGAAATTTGGATTGTTCTTC
CTTAACTTCATCAATTCAACAACTGTTCAAGAACAAAGTATAGTTCGCATGCAGGAAATAACGGAGTATG
TTGATAAGTTGAATTTTGAACAGATTTTAGTGTATGAAAATCATTTTTCAGATAATGGTGTTGTCGGCGC
TCCTCTGACTGTTTCTGGTTTTCTGCTCGGTTTAACAGAGAAAATTAAAATTGGTTCATTAAATCACATC
ATTACAACTCATCATCCTGTCCGCATAGCGGAGGAAGCTTGCTTATTGGATCAGTTAAGTGAAGGGAGAT
TTATTTTAGGGTTTAGTGATTGCGAAAAAAAAGATGAAATGCATTTTTTTAATCGCCCGGTTGAATATCA
ACAGCAACTATTTGAAGAGTGTTATGAAATCATTAACGATGCTTTAACAACAGGCTATTGTAATCCAGAT
AACGATTTTTATAGCTTCCCTAAAATATCTGTAAATCCCCATGCTTATACGCCAGGCGGACCTCGGAAAT
ATGTAACAGCAACCAGTCATCATATTGTTGAGTGGGCGGCCAAAAAAGGTATTCCTCTCATCTTTAAGTG
GGATGATTCTAATGATGTTAGATATGAATATGCTGAAAGATATAAAGCCGTTGCGGATAAATATGACGTT
GACCTATCAGAGATAGACCATCAGTTAATGATATTAGTTAACTATAACGAAGATAGTAATAAAGCTAAAC
AAGAGACGCGTGCATTTATTAGTGATTATGTTCTTGAAATGCACCCTAATGAAAATTTCGAAAATAAACT
TGAAGAAATAATTGCAGAAAACGCTGTCGGAAATTATACGGAGTGTATAACTGCGGCTAAGTTGGCAATT
GAAAAGTGTGGTGCGAAAAGTGTATTGCTGTCCTTTGAACCAATGAATGATTTGATGAGCCAAAAAAATG
TAATCAATATTGTTGATGATAATATTAAGAAGTACCACATGGAATATACCTAATAATACTAGAGAAAGAG
GAGAAATACTAGATGACTAAAAAAATTTCATTCATTATTAACGGCCAGGTTGAAATCTTTCCCGAAAGTG
ATGATTTAGTGCAATCCATTAATTTTGGTGATAATAGTGTTTACCTGCCAATATTGAATGACTCTCATGT
AAAAAACATTATTGATTGTAATGGAAATAACGAATTACGGTTGCATAACATTGTCAATTTTCTCTATACG
GTAGGGCAAAGATGGAAAAATGAAGAATACTCAAGACGCAGGACATACATTCGTGACTTAAAAAAATATA
TGGGATATTCAGAAGAAATGGCTAAGCTAGAGGCCAATTGGATATCTATGATTTTATGTTCTAAAGGCGG
CCTTTATGATGTTGTAGAAAATGAACTTGGTTCTCGCCATATCATGGATGAATGGCTACCTCAGGATGAA
AGTTATGTTCGGGCTTTTCCGAAAGGTAAATCTGTACATCTGTTGGCAGGTAATGTTCCATTATCTGGGA
TCATGTCTATATTACGCGCAATTTTAACTAAGAATCAGTGTATTATAAAAACATCGTCAACCGATCCTTT
TACCGCTAATGCATTAGCGTTAAGTTTTATTGATGTAGACCCTAATCATCCGATAACGCGCTCTTTATCT
GTTATATATTGGCCCCACCAAGGTGATACATCACTCGCAAAAGAAATTATGCGACATGCGGATGTTATTG
TCGCTTGGGGAGGGCCAGATGCGATTAATTGGGCGGTAGAGCATGCGCCATCTTATGCTGATGTGATTAA
ATTTGGTTCTAAAAAGAGTCTTTGCATTATCGATAATCCTGTTGATTTGACGTCCGCAGCGACAGGTGCG
GCTCATGATGTTTGTTTTTACGATCAGCGAGCTTGTTTTTCTGCCCAAAACATATATTACATGGGAAATC
ATTATGAGGAATTTAAGTTAGCGTTGATAGAAAAACTTAATCTATATGCGCATATATTACCGAATGCCAA
AAAAGATTTTGATGAAAAGGCGGCCTATTCTTTAGTTCAAAAAGAAAGCTTGTTTGCTGGATTAAAAGTA
GAGGTGGATATTCATCAACGTTGGATGATTATTGAGTCAAATGCAGGTGTGGAATTTAATCAACCACTTG
GCAGATGTGTGTACCTTCATCACGTCGATAATATTGAGCAAATATTGCCTTATGTTCAAAAAAATAAGAC
GCAAACCATATCTATTTTTCCTTGGGAGTCATCATTTAAATATCGAGATGCGTTAGCATTAAAAGGTGCG
GAAAGGATTGTAGAAGCAGGAATGAATAACATATTTCGAGTTGGTGGATCTCATGACGGAATGAGACCGT
TGCAACGATTAGTGACATATATTTCTCATGAAAGGCCATCTAACTATACGGCTAAGGATGTTGCGGTTGA
AATAGAACAGACTCGATTCCTGGAAGAAGATAAGTTCCTTGTATTTGTCCCATAATAATACTAGAGAAAG
AGGAGAAATACTAGATGGAAAATGAATCAAAATATAAAACCATCGACCACGTTATTTGTGTTGAAGGAAA
TAAAAAAATTCATGTTTGGGAAACGCTGCCAGAAGAAAACAGCCCAAAGAGAAAGAATGCCATTATTATT
GCGTCTGGTTTTGCCCGCAGGATGGATCATTTTGCTGGTCTGGCGGAATATTTATCGCGGAATGGATTTC
ATGTGATCCGCTATGATTCGCTTCACCACGTTGGATTGAGTTCAGGGACAATTGATGAATTTACAATGTC
TATAGGAAAGCAGAGCTTGTTAGCAGTGGTTGATTGGTTAACTACACGAAAAATAAATAACTTCGGTATG
TTGGCTTCAAGCTTATCTGCGCGGATAGCTTATGCAAGCCTATCTGAAATCAATGCTTCGTTTTTAATCA
CCGCAGTCGGTGTTGTTAACTTAAGATATTCTCTTGAAAGAGCTTTAGGGTTTGATTATCTCAGTCTACC
CATTAATGAATTGCCGGATAATCTGGATTTTGAAGGCCATAAATTGGGTGCTGAAGTCTTTGCGAGAGAT
TGTCTTGATTTTGGTTGGGAAGATTTAGCTTCTACAATTAATAACATGATGTATCTTGATATACCGTTTA
TTGCTTTTACTGCAAATAACGATAATTGGGTCAAGCAAGATGAAGTTATCACATTGTTATCAAATATTCG
TAGTAATCGATGCAAGATATATTCTTTGTTAGGAAGTTCGCATGACTTGAGTGAAAATTTAGTGGTCCTG
CGCAATTTTTATCAATCGGTTACGAAAGCCGCTATCGCGATGGATAATGATCATCTGGATATTGATGTTG
ATATTACTGAACCGTCATTTGAACATTTAACTATTGCGACAGTCAATGAACGCCGAATGAGAATTGAGAT
TGAAAATCAAGCAATTTCTCTGTCTTAATAATACTAGAGAAAGAGGAGAAATACTAGATGACTTCATATG
TTGATAAACAAGAAATTACAGCAAGCTCAGAAATTGATGATTTGATTTTTTCGAGCGATCCATTAGTGTG
GTCTTACGACGAGCAGGAAAAAATCAGAAAGAAACTTGTGCTTGATGCATTTCGTAATCATTATAAACAT
TGTCGAGAATATCGTCACTACTGTCAGGCACACAAAGTAGATGACAATATTACGGAAATTGATGACATAC
CTGTATTCCCAACATCGGTTTTTAAGTTTACTCGCTTATTAACTTCTCAGGAAAACGAGATTGAAAGTTG
GTTTACCAGTAGCGGCACGAATGGTTTAAAAAGTCAGGTGGCGCGTGACAGATTAAGTATTGAGAGACTC
TTAGGCTCTGTGAGTTATGGCATGAAATATGTTGGTAGTTGGTTTGATCATCAAATAGAATTAGTCAATT
TGGGACCAGATAGATTTAATGCTCATAATATTTGGTTTAAATATGTTATGAGTTTGGTGGAATTGTTATA
TCCTACGACATTTACCGTAACAGAAGAACGAATAGATTTTGTTAAAACATTGAATAGTCTTGAACGAATA
AAAAATCAAGGGAAAGATCTTTGTCTTATTGGTTCGCCATACTTTATTTATTTACTCTGCCATTATATGA
AAGATAAAAAAATCTCATTTTCTGGAGATAAAAGCCTTTATATCATAACCGGAGGCGGCTGGAAAAGTTA
CGAAAAAGAATCTCTGAAACGTGATGATTTCAATCATCTTTTATTTGATACTTTCAATCTCAGTGATATT
AGTCAGATCCGAGATATATTTAATCAAGTTGAACTCAACACTTGTTTCTTTGAGGATGAAATGCAGCGTA
AACATGTTCCGCCGTGGGTATATGCGCGAGCGCTTGATCCTGAAACGTTGAAACCTGTACCTGATGGAAC
GCCGGGGTTGATGAGTTATATGGATGCGTCAGCAACCAGTTATCCAGCATTTATTGTTACCGATGATGTC
GGGATAATTAGCAGAGAATATGGTAAGTATCCCGGCGTGCTCGTTGAAATTTTACGTCGCGTCAATACGA
GGACGCAGAAAGGGTGTGCTTTAAGCTTAACCGAAGCGTTTGATAGTTAATAATACTAGTAGCGGCCGCT
GCAGGCCTCAGGGCCCGATCGATGCCGCCGCTTAATTAATTAATCCAGAGGCATCAAATAAAACGAAAGG
CTCAGTCGAAAGACTGGGCCTTTCGTTTTATCTGTTGTTTGTCGGTGAACGCTCTCCTGAGTAGGACAAA
TCCGCCGCCCTAGACCTAGTGTCATTTTATTTCCCCCGTTTCAGCATCAAGAACCTTTGCATAACTTGCT
CTATATCCACACTGATAATTGCCCTCAAACCATAATCTAAAGGCGCTAGAGTTTGTTGAAACAATATCTT
TTACATCATTCGTATTTAAAATTCCAAACTCCGCTCCCCTAAGGCGAATAAAAGCCATTAAATCTTTTGT
ATTTACCAAATTATAGTCATCCACTATATCTAAGAGTAAATTCTTCAATTCTCTTTTTTGGCTTTCATCA
AGTGTTATATAGCGGTCAATATCAAAATCATTAATGTTCAAAATATCTTTTTTGTCGTATATATGTTTAT
TCTTAGCAATAGCGTCCTTTGATTCATGAGTCAAATATTCATATGAACCTTTGATATAATCAAGTATCTC
AACATGAGCAACTGAACTATTCCCCAATTTTCGCTTAATCTTGTTCCTAACGCTTTCTATTGTTACAGGA
TTTCGTGCAATATATATAACGTGATAGTGTGGTTTTTTATAGTGCTTTCCATTTCGTATAACATCACTAC
TATTCCATGTATCTTTATCTTTTTTTTCGTCCATATCGTGTAAAGGACTGACAGCCATAGATACGCCCAA
ACTCTCTAATTTTTCCTTCCAATCATTAGGAATTGAGTCAGGATATAATAAAAATCCAAAATTTCTAGCT
TTAGTATTTTTAATAGCCATGATATAATTACCTTATCAAAAACAAGTAGCGAAAACTCGTATCCTTCTAA
AAACGCGAGCTTTCGCTTATTTTTTTTGTTCTGATTCCTTTCTTGCATATTCTTCTATAGCTAACGCCGC
AACCGCAGATTTTGAAAAACCTTTTTGTTTCGCCATATCTGTTAATTTTTTATCTTGCTCTTTTGTCAGA
GAAATCATAACTCTTTTTTTCGATTCTGAAATCACCATTTAAAAAACTCCAATCAAATAATTTTATAAAG
TTAGTGTATCACTTTGTAATCATAAAAACAACAATAAAGCTACTTAAATATAGATTTATAAAAAACGTTG
GCGAAAACGTTGGCGATTCGTTGGCGATTGAAAAACCCCTTAAACCCTTGAGCCAGTTGGGATAGAGCGT
TTTTGGCACAAAAATTGGCACTCGGCACTTAATGGGGGGTCGTAGTACGGAAGCAAAATTCGCTTCCTTT
CCCCCCATTTTTTTCCAAATTCCAGATTTTTTTCAAAAATTTTCCAGCGCTACCGCTCGGCAAAATTGCA
AGCAATTTTTAAAATCAAACCCATGAGGGAATTTCATTCCCTCATACTCCCTTGAGCCTCCTCCAACCGA
AATAGAAGGGCGCTGCGCTTATTATTTCATTCAGTCATCGGCTTTCATAATCTAACAGACAACATCTTCG
CTGCAAAGCCACGCTACGCTCAAGGGCTTTTACGCTACGATAACGCCTGTTTTAACGATTATGCCGATAA
CTAAACGAAATAAACGCTAAAACGTCTCAGAAACGATTTTGAGACGTTTTAATAAAAAATCGCCTAGTGC
TTGGATTCTCACCAATAAAAAACGCCCGGCGGCAACCGAGCGTTCTGAACAAATCCAGATGGAGTTCTGA
GGTCATTACTGGATCTATCAACGGGAGTCCAAGCGAGCTCGGTACTAAAACAATTCATCCAGTAAAATAT
AATATTTTATTTTCTCCCAATCAGGCTTGATCCCCAGTAAGTCAAAAAATAGCTCGACATACTGTTCTTC
CCCGATATCCTCCCTGATCGACCGGACGCAGAAGGCAATGTCATACCACTTGTCCGCCCTGCCGCTTCTC
CCAAGATCAATAAAGCCACTTACTTTGCCATCTTTCACAAAGATGTTGCTGTCTCCCAGGTCGCCGTGGG
AAAAGACAAGTTCCTCTTCGGGCTTTTCCGTCTTTAAAAAATCATACAGCTCGCGCGGATCTTTAAATGG
AGTGTCTTCTTCCCAGTTTTCGCAATCCACATCGGCCAGATCGTTATTCAGTAAGTAATCCAATTCGGCT
AAGCGGCCGTCTAAGCTATTCGTATAGGGACAATCCGATATGTCGATGGAGTGAAAGAGCCTGATGCACT
CCGCATACAGCTCGATAGTCTTTTCAGGGCTTTGTTCATCTTCATACCCTTCCGAGCAAAGGACGCCATC
GGCCTCACTCATGAGCAGATTGCTCCAGCCATCATGCCGTTCAAAGTGCAGGACCTTTGGAACAGGCAGC
TTTCCTTCCAGCCATAGCATCATGTCCTTTTCCCGTTCCACATCATAGGTGGTCCCTTTATACCGGCTGT
CCGTCATTTTTAAATATAGGATTTCATTTTCTCCCACCAGCTTATATACCTTAGCAGGAGACATTCCTTC
CGTATCTTTTACGCAGCGGTATTCTTCGATCAGTTTTTTCAATTCCGGTGATATTCTCATTTTAGCCATT
TATTATTTCCTTCCTCTTTTCTACAGTATTTAAAGATACCCCAAGAAGCTAATTATAACAAGACGAACTC
CAATTCACTGTTCCTTGCATTCTAAAACCTTAAATACAGAAAACAGCCTTTTCAAAGTTGTTTTCAAAGT
TGGCGTATAACATAGTATCGACGGAGCCGATTTTGAAACCACAATTATGATAGAATTTGACGTCGAATTC
GCGGCCGCTTCTAGAGGAAATCATAAAAAATTTATTTGCTTTGTGAGCGGATAACAATT
Features (pLannotate 1.2.2; 13 found; start..end, strand, type, name):
     14..30      +  protein_bind   lac operator: The lac repressor binds to the lac operator to inhibit transcription in E. coli. This inhibition can be relieved by adding lactose or isopropyl-β-D-thiogalactopyranoside (IPTG). lac repressor encoded by lacI
     58..1137    +  CDS            luxA: LUXA1_PHOLU - Experimental evidence at protein level: Swiss-Prot protein existence level 1. Light-emitting reaction in luminous bacteria. From Photorhabdus luminescens (Xenorhabdus luminescens).
   1170..2153    +  CDS            LuxB: LuxB luciferase subunit; luxB; from the Photorhabdus luminescens bioluminescence operon
   2183..3625    +  CDS            LuxC: LuxC fatty acid reductase; luxC; from the Photorhabdus luminescens bioluminescence operon
   3655..4578    +  CDS            LuxD: LuxD acyltransferase; luxD; from the Photorhabdus luminescens bioluminescence operon
   4608..5718    +  CDS            LuxE (fragment): LuxE; luxE; from the Photorhabdus luminescens bioluminescence operon
   5724..5744    +  misc_feature   BioBrick suffix: universal suffix for all parts
   5795..5881    +  terminator     rrnB T1 terminator: Escherichia coli rrnB; transcription terminator T1 from the E. coli rrnB gene
   5962..6582    -  CDS            repB: REPB_STRAG - Experimental evidence at protein level: Swiss-Prot protein existence level 1. Is essential for plasmid replication. Nicks the positive strand at the plus origin of replication. From Streptococcus agalactiae.
   7435..7469    -  terminator     lambda t0 terminator: minimal transcription terminator from phage lambda (Scholtissek and Grosse, 1987)
   7535..8329    -  CDS            KanR: aminoglycoside phosphotransferase; aphA-3; confers resistance to kanamycin
   8535..8556    +  misc_feature   BioBrick prefix: BioBrick prefix for parts that do not start with "ATG"
   8561..6       +  promoter       T5 promoter (across the origin): bacteriophage T5 promoter for E. coli RNA polymerase, with embedded lac operator
