[The description below was written by a language model from this plasmid's Addgene catalogue record and pLannotate feature annotations shown in this document.]
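Description:
pBAV1k-T5-LUX is an 8.6 kb bacterial expression plasmid built on pBAV1k, a compact (about 2.7 kb) synthetic-biology backbone designed around a rationally engineered origin that replicates in both gram-positive and gram-negative bacteria. The feature table shows the replication module as a repB gene matching the Streptococcus agalactiae RepB initiator, which nicks the plus strand at the origin, consistent with rolling-circle replication. Selection is by kanamycin through an aphA-3-type aminoglycoside phosphotransferase followed by a lambda t0 terminator. The plasmid is listed as low copy, although the depositor notes that copy number in this backbone is not tightly controlled.

The payload is the Photorhabdus luminescens lux operon, placed between a BioBrick prefix and suffix. The destroyed XbaI/SpeI junctions between the genes indicate that it was assembled by BioBrick-style scar ligation. A bacteriophage T5 promoter with embedded and downstream lac operators drives a single transcript encoding luxA and luxB (the luciferase subunits), then luxC and luxD (fatty acid reductase and acyltransferase), ending at the rrnB T1 terminator. The catalogue lists only four inserts, but the annotation also detects a luxE coding region after luxD (flagged as a fragment), which would complete the aldehyde-substrate recycling pathway. Because the plasmid carries no annotated lacI, expression is constitutive unless the host supplies Lac repressor, in which case it should be IPTG-inducible.

The construct serves as an autonomous bioluminescent reporter that needs no added substrate, and it is useful for demonstrating expression from the broad-host-range backbone across bacterial species. The depositor notes that light output depends strongly on growth phase and oxygen availability.
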