Addgene plasmid #55800: pBAV1k-T5-LUX
Purpose: Expresses the Photorhabdus luminescens lux operon in bacterial cells
Depositing lab: Ichiro Matsumura. Depositing organization: Emory University. Publication: Rational design of a plasmid origin that replicates efficiently in both gram-positive and gram-negative bacteria. Bryksin AV, Matsumura I. PLoS One. 2010 . 5(10):e13244. 10.1371/journal.pone.0013244 PubMed 20949038.
Backbone
  Vector backbone: pBAV1k
  Backbone size w/o insert (bp): 2709
  Total vector size (bp): 8599
  Vector type: Synthetic Biology
Growth in bacteria
  Bacterial resistance: Kanamycin, 50 μg/mL
  Growth temperature: 30°C
  Growth strain: DH5alpha
  Growth instructions: The copy number of pBAV1k plasmids are not well controlled, so purification yields vary. A lacI+ E. coli strain will prevent constitutive expression of the lux operon.
  Copy number: Low Copy
Gene/Insert 1
  Gene/Insert name: luxA
  Species: Photorhabdus luminescens
  Insert size (bp): 1082
  Entrez Gene: luxA (a.k.a. plu2081)
  Promoter: T5
  Cloning method: Restriction Enzyme; 5′ cloning site EcoRI (not destroyed); 3′ cloning site SpeI (destroyed during cloning)
  Sequencing primers: 5′ unknown; 3′ unknown
Gene/Insert 2
  Gene/Insert name: luxB
  Species: Photorhabdus luminescens
  Insert size (bp): 983
  Cloning method: Restriction Enzyme; 5′ cloning site XbaI (destroyed during cloning); 3′ cloning site SpeI (destroyed during cloning)
  Sequencing primers: 5′ unknown; 3′ unknown
Gene/Insert 3
  Gene/Insert name: luxC
  Species: Photorhabdus luminescens
  Insert size (bp): 1442
  Cloning method: Restriction Enzyme; 5′ cloning site XbaI (destroyed during cloning); 3′ cloning site SpeI (destroyed during cloning)
  Sequencing primers: 5′ unknown; 3′ unknown
Gene/Insert 4
  Gene/Insert name: luxD
  Species: Photorhabdus luminescens
  Insert size (bp): 923
  Cloning method: Restriction Enzyme; 5′ cloning site XbaI (destroyed during cloning); 3′ cloning site PstI (not destroyed)
  Sequencing primers: 5′ unknown; 3′ unknown
Terms and licenses: Academic/Nonprofit Terms; Industry Terms: Not Available to Industry
Depositor comments: Light production is highly dependent upon growth phase and the availability of oxygen (see http://www.plosone.org/article/info%3Adoi%2F10.1371%2Fjournal.pone.0088159 ).
How to cite: pBAV1k-T5-LUX was a gift from Ichiro Matsumura (Addgene plasmid # 55800)
