>Addgene plasmid #55800 | pBAV1k-T5-LUX | addgene partial sequence | sequence record 91764 | luxA-F 5'-tggggcattggtatgattct-3'
GACATAAAGATACTAATCGCCGTATTGATTACAGTTACGAAATCAATCCCGTGGGAACGCCGCAGGAATG
TATTGACATAATTCAAAAAGACATTGATGCTACAGGAATATCAAATATTTGTTGTGGATTTGAAGCTAAT
GGAACAGTAGACGAAATTATTGCTTCCATGAAGCTCTTCCAGTCTGATGTCATGCCATTTCTTAAAGAAA
AACAACGTTCGCTATTATATTAATAATACTAGAGAAAGAGGAGAAATACTAGATGAAATTTGGATTGTTC
TTCCTTAACTTCATCAATTCAACAACTGTTCAAGAACAAAGTATAGTTCGCATGCAGGAAATAACGGAGT
ATGTTGATAAGTTGAATTTTGAACAGATTTTAGTGTATGAAAATCATTTTTC
