>Addgene plasmid #55800 | pBAV1k-T5-LUX | addgene partial sequence | sequence record 91767 | luxC-F 5'-ggtgcggaaaggattgtaga-3'
AGACCGTTGCAACGATTAGTGACATATATTTCTCATGAAAGGCCATCTAACTATACGGCTAAGGATGTTG
CGGTTGAAATAGAACAGACTCGATTCCTGGAAGAAGATAAGTTCCTTGTATTTGTCCCATAATAATACTA
GAGAAAGAGGAGAAATACTAGATGGAAAATGAATCAAAATATAAAACCATCGACCACGTTATTTGTGTTG
AAGGAAATAAAAAAATTCATGTTTGGGAAACGCTGCCAGAAGAAAACAGCCCAAAGAGAAAGAATGCCAT
TATTATTGCGTCTGGTTTTGCCCGCAGGATGGATCATTTTGCTGGTCTGGCGGAATATTTATCGCGGAAT
GGATTTCATGTGATCCGCTATGATTCGCTTCACCACGTTGGATTGAGTTCAGGGACAATTGATGAATTTA
CAATGTCTATAGGAAAGCAGAGCTTGTTAGCAGTGGTTGATTGGTTAACTACACGAAAAATAAATAACTT
CGGTATGTTGGCTTCAAGCTTATCTGCGCGGATAGCTTATGCAAGCCTATCTGAAATCAATGCTTCGTTT
TTAATCACCGCAGTCGGTGTTGTTAACTTAAGATATTCTCTTGAAAGAGCTTTAGGGTTTGATTATCTCA
GTCTACCCATTAATGAATTGCCGGATAATCTGGATTTTGAAGGCCATAAATTGGGTGCTGAAGTCTTTGC
GAGAGATTGTCTTGATTTTGGTTGGGAAGATTTAGCTTCTACAATTAATAACATGATGTATCTTGATATA
CCGTTTATTGCTTTTACTGCAAATAACGATAATTGGGTCAAGCAAGATGAAGTTATCACATTGTTATCAA
ATATTCGTAGTAATCGATGCAAGATATATTCTTTGTTAGGAAGTTCGCATGACTTGAGTGAAAATTTAGT
GGTCCTGCGCAATTTTTA
