>Addgene plasmid #55800 | pBAV1k-T5-LUX | addgene partial sequence | sequence record 92938 | pTC14_F1 5'-cctactcaggagagcgttca-3'
ATCGATCGGGCCCTGAGGCCTGCAGCGGCCGCTACTAGTATTATTAACTATCAAACGCTTCGGTTAAGCT
TAAAGCACACCCTTTCTGCGTCCTCGTATTGACGCGACGTAAAATTTCAACGAGCACGCCGGGATACTTA
CCATATTCTCTGCTAATTATCCCGACATCATCGGTAACAATAAATGCTGGATAACTGGTTGCTGACGCAT
CCATATAACTCATCAACCCCGGCGTTCCATCAGGTACAGGTTTCAACGTTTCAGGATCAAGCGCTCGCGC
ATATACCCACGGCGGAACATGTTTACGCTGCATTTCATCCTCAAAGAAACAAGTGTTGAGTTCAACTTGA
TTAAATATATCTCGGATCTGACTAATATCACTGAGATTGAAAGTATCAAATAAAAGATGATTGAAATCAT
CACGTTTCAGAGATTCTTTTTCGTAACTTTTCCAGCCGCCTCCGGTTATGATATAAAGGCTTTTATCTCC
AGAAAATGAGATTTTTTTATCTTTCATATAATGGC
