>Addgene plasmid #55800 | pBAV1k-T5-LUX | addgene partial sequence | sequence record 92939 | luxE-F 5'-TGAGGATGAAATGCAGCGTA-3'
ATCCAGCATTTATTGTTACCGATGATGTCGGGATAATTAGCAGAGAATATGGTAAGTATCCCGGCGTGCT
CGTTGAAATTTTACGTCGCGTCAATACGAGGACGCAGAAAGGGTGTGCTTTAAGCTTAACCGAAGCGTTT
GATAGTTAATAATACTAGTAGCGGCCGCTGCAGGCCTCAGGGCCCGATCGATGCCGCCGCTTAATTAATT
AATCCAGAGGCATCAAATAAAACGAAAGGCTCAGTCGAAAGACTGGGCCTTTCGTTTTATCTGTTGTTTG
TCGGTGAACGCTCTCCTGAGTAGGACAAATCCGCCGCCCTAGACCTAGTGTCATTTTATTTCCCCCGTTT
CAGCATCAAGAACCTTTGCATAACTTGCTCTATATCCACACTGATAATTGCCCTCAAACCATAATCTAAA
GGCGCTAGAGTTTGTTGAAACAATATCTTTTACATCATTCGTATTTAAAATTCCAAACTCCGCTCCCCTA
AGGCGAATAAAAGCCATTAA
